>Addgene plasmid #228558 | pLentiRNACRISPR_012-TetO-NLS-inactive-hfCas13d-NLS-WPRE-EFS-rtTA3-2A-Blast | addgene full sequence | sequence record 456687 | Addgene NGS Result
CCATTTATCTAATTCCAATAATTCTTGTTCATTCTTTTCTTGCTGGTTTTGCGATTCTTCAATTAAGGAG
TGTATTAAGCTTGTGTAATTGTTAATTTCTCTGTCCCACTCCATCCAGGTCGTGTGATTCCAAATCTGTT
CCAGAGATTTATTACTCCAACTAGCATTCCAAGGCACAGCAGTGGTGCAAATGAGTTTTCCAGAGCAACC
CCAAATCCCCAGGAGCTGTTGATCCTTTAGGTATCTTTCCACAGCCAGGATTCTTGCCTGGAGCTGCTTG
ATGCCCCAGACTGTGAGTTGCAACAGATGCTGTTGCGCCTCAATAGCCCTCAGCAAATTGTTCTGCTGCT
GCACTATACCAGACAATAATTGTCTGGCCTGTACCGTCAGCGTCATTGACGCTGCGCCCATAGTGCTTCC
TGCTGCTCCCAAGAACCCAAGGAACAAAGCTCCTATTCCCACTGCTCTTTTTTCTCTCTGCACCACTCTT
CTCTTTGCCTTGGTGGGTGCTACTCCTAATGGTTCAATTTTTACTACTTTATATTTATATAATTCACTTC
TCCAATTGTCCCTCATATCTCCTCCTCCAGGTCTGAAGATCAGCGGCCGCTTGCTGTGCGGTGGTCTTAC
TTTTGTTTTGCTCTTCCTCTATCTTGTCTAAAGCTTCCTTGGTGTCTTTTATCTCTATCCTTTGATGCAC
ACAATAGAGGGTTGCTACTGTATTATATAATGATCTAAGTTCTTCTGATCCTGTCTGAAGGGATGGTTGT
AGCTGTCCCAGTATTTGTCTACAGCCTTCTGATGTTTCTAACAGGCCAGGATTAACTGCGAATCGTTCTA
GCTCCCTGCTTGCCCATACTATATGTTTTAATTTATATTTTTTCTTTCCCCCTGGCCTTAACCGAATTTT
TTCCCATCGCGATCTAATTCTCCCCCGCTTAATACTGACGCTCTCGCACCCATCTCTCTCCTTCTAGCCT
CCGCTAGTCAAAATTTTTGGCGTACTCACCAGTCGCCGCCCCTCGCCTCTTGCCGTGCGCGCTTCAGCAA
GCCGAGTCCTGCGTCGAGAGAGCTCCTCTGGTTTCCCTTTCGCTTTCAAGTCCCTGTTCGGGCGCCACTG
CTAGAGATTTTCCACACTGACTAAAAGGGTCTGAGGGATCTCTAGTTACCAGAGTCACACAACAGACGGG
CACACACTACTTGAAGCACTCAAGGCAAGCTTTATTGAGGCTTAAGCAGTGGGTTCCCTAGTTAGCCAGA
GAGCTCCCAGGCTCAGATCTGGTCTAACCAGAGAGACCCAGTACAGGCAAAACGCGCTGCTTATATAGAC
CTCCCACCGTACACGCCTACCGCCCATTTGCGTCAATGGGGCGGAGTTGTTACGACATTTTGGAAAGTCC
CGTTGATTTTGGTGCCAAAACAAACTCCCATTGACGTCAATGGGGTGGAGACTTGGAAATCCCCGTGAGT
CAAACCGCTATCCACGCCCATTGATGTACTGCCAAAACCGCATCACCATGGTAATAGCGATGACTAATAC
GTAGATGTACTGCCAAGTAGGAAAGTCCCATAAGGTCATGTACTGGGCATAATGCCAGGCGGGCCATTTA
CCGTCATTGACGTCAATAGGGGGCGTACTTGGCATATGATACACTTGATGTACTGCCAAGTGGGCAGTTT
ACCGTAAATACTCCACCCATTGACGTCAATGGAAAGTCCCTATTGGCGTTACTATGGGAACATACGTCAT
TATTGACGTCAATGGGCGGGGGTCGTTGGGCGGTCAGCCAGGCGGGCCATTTACCGTAAGTTATGTAACG
CGGAACTCCATATATGGGCTATGAACTAATGACCCCGTAATTGATTACTATTAATAACTAGTCAATAATC
AATGTCAACGCGTATATCTGGCCCGTACATCGCGAAGCAGCGCAAAACGCCTAACCCTAAGCAGATTCTT
CATGCAATTGTCGGTCAAGCCTTGCCTTGTTGTAGCTTAAATTTTGCTCGCGCACTACTCAGCGACCTCC
AACACACAAGCAGGGAGCAGATACTGGCTTAACTATGCGGCATCAGAGCAGATTGTACTGAGAGTGCACC
ATAGGGGATCGGGAGATCTCCCGATCCGTCGACGTCAGGTGGCACTTTTCGGGGAAATGTGCGCGGAACC
CCTATTTGTTTATTTTTCTAAATACATTCAAATATGTATCCGCTCATGAGACAATAACCCTGATAAATGC
TTCAATAATATTGAAAAAGGAAGAGTATGAGTATTCAACATTTCCGTGTCGCCCTTATTCCCTTTTTTGC
GGCATTTTGCCTTCCTGTTTTTGCTCACCCAGAAACGCTGGTGAAAGTAAAAGATGCTGAAGATCAGTTG
GGTGCACGAGTGGGTTACATCGAACTGGATCTCAACAGCGGTAAGATCCTTGAGAGTTTTCGCCCCGAAG
AACGTTTTCCAATGATGAGCACTTTTAAAGTTCTGCTATGTGGCGCGGTATTATCCCGTATTGACGCCGG
GCAAGAGCAACTCGGTCGCCGCATACACTATTCTCAGAATGACTTGGTTGAGTACTCACCAGTCACAGAA
AAGCATCTTACGGATGGCATGACAGTAAGAGAATTATGCAGTGCTGCCATAACCATGAGTGATAACACTG
CGGCCAACTTACTTCTGACAACGATCGGAGGACCGAAGGAGCTAACCGCTTTTTTGCACAACATGGGGGA
TCATGTAACTCGCCTTGATCGTTGGGAACCGGAGCTGAATGAAGCCATACCAAACGACGAGCGTGACACC
ACGATGCCTGTAGCAATGGCAACAACGTTGCGCAAACTATTAACTGGCGAACTACTTACTCTAGCTTCCC
GGCAACAATTAATAGACTGGATGGAGGCGGATAAAGTTGCAGGACCACTTCTGCGCTCGGCCCTTCCGGC
TGGCTGGTTTATTGCTGATAAATCTGGAGCCGGTGAGCGTGGGTCTCGCGGTATCATTGCAGCACTGGGG
CCAGATGGTAAGCCCTCCCGTATCGTAGTTATCTACACGACGGGGAGTCAGGCAACTATGGATGAACGAA
ATAGACAGATCGCTGAGATAGGTGCCTCACTGATTAAGCATTGGTAACTGTCAGACCAAGTTTACTCATA
TATACTTTAGATTGATTTAAAACTTCATTTTTAATTTAAAAGGATCTAGGTGAAGATCCTTTTTGATAAT
CTCATGACCAAAATCCCTTAACGTGAGTTTTCGTTCCACTGAGCGTCAGACCCCGTAGAAAAGATCAAAG
GATCTTCTTGAGATCCTTTTTTTCTGCGCGTAATCTGCTGCTTGCAAACAAAAAAACCACCGCTACCAGC
GGTGGTTTGTTTGCCGGATCAAGAGCTACCAACTCTTTTTCCGAAGGTAACTGGCTTCAGCAGAGCGCAG
ATACCAAATACTGTTCTTCTAGTGTAGCCGTAGTTAGGCCACCACTTCAAGAACTCTGTAGCACCGCCTA
CATACCTCGCTCTGCTAATCCTGTTACCAGTGGCTGCTGCCAGTGGCGATAAGTCGTGTCTTACCGGGTT
GGACTCAAGACGATAGTTACCGGATAAGGCGCAGCGGTCGGGCTGAACGGGGGGTTCGTGCACACAGCCC
AGCTTGGAGCGAACGACCTACACCGAACTGAGATACCTACAGCGTGAGCTATGAGAAAGCGCCACGCTTC
CCGAAGGGAGAAAGGCGGACAGGTATCCGGTAAGCGGCAGGGTCGGAACAGGAGAGCGCACGAGGGAGCT
TCCAGGGGGAAACGCCTGGTATCTTTATAGTCCTGTCGGGTTTCGCCACCTCTGACTTGAGCGTCGATTT
TTGTGATGCTCGTCAGGGGGGCGGAGCCTATGGAAAAACGCCAGCAACGCGGCCTTTTTACGGTTCCTGG
CCTTTTGCTGGCCTTTTGCTCACATGTTCTTTCCTGCGTTATCCCCTGATTCTGTGGATAACCGTATTAC
CGCCTTTGAGTGAGCTGATACCGCTCGCCGCAGCCGAACGACCGAGCGCAGCGAGTCAGTGAGCGAGGAA
GCGGAAGAGCGCCCAATACGCAAACCGCCTCTCCCCGCGCGTTGGCCGATTCATTAATGCAGCTGGCACG
ACAGGTTTCCCGACTGGAAAGCGGGCAGTGAGCGCAACGCAATTAATGTGAGTTAGCTCACTCATTAGGC
ACCCCAGGCTTTACACTTTATGCTTCCGGCTCGTATGTTGTGTGGAATTGTGAGCGGATAACAATTTCAC
ACAGGAAACAGCTATGACCATGATTACGCCAAGCTCTAGCTAGAGGTCGACGGTATACAGACATGATAAG
ATACATTGATGAGTTTGGACAAACCACAACTAGAATGCAGTGAAAAAAATGCTTTATTTGTGAAATTTGT
GATGCTATTGCTTTATTTGTAACCATTATAAGCTGCAATAAACAAGTTGGGGTGGGCGAAGAACTCCAGC
ATGAGATCCCCGCGCTGGAGGATCATCCAGCCGGCGTCCCGGAAAACGATTCCGAAGCCCAACCTTTCAT
AGAAGGCGGCGGTGGAATCGAAATCTCGTAGCACGTGTCAGTCCTGCTCCTCGGCCACGAAGTGCACGCA
GTTGCCGGCCGGGTCGCGCAGGGCGAACTCCCGCCCCCACGGCTGCTCGCCGATCTCGGTCATGGCCGGC
CCGGAGGCGTCCCGGAAGTTCGTGGACACGACCTCCGACCACTCGGCGTACAGCTCGTCCAGGCCGCGCA
CCCACACCCAGGCCAGGGTGTTGTCCGGCACCACCTGGTCCTGGACCGCGCTGATGAACAGGGTCACGTC
GTCCCGGACCACACCGGCGAAGTCGTCCTCCACGAAGTCCCGGGAGAACCCGAGCCGGTCGGTCCAGAAC
TCGACCGCTCCGGCGACGTCGCGCGCGGTGAGCACCGGAACGGCACTGGTCAACTTGGCCATGGTTTAGT
TCCTCACCTTGTCGTATTATACTATGCCGATATACTATGCCGATGATTAATTGTCAACACGTGCTGATCA
GATCCGAAAATGGATATACAAGCTCCCGGGAGCTTTTTGCAAAAGCCTAGGCCTCCAAAAAAGCCTCCTC
ACTACTTCTGGAATAGCTCAGAGGCAGAGGCGGCCTCGGCCTCTGCATAAATAAAAAAAATTAGTCAGCC
ATGGGGCGGAGAATGGGCGGAACTGGGCGGAGTTAGGGGCGGGATGGGCGGAGTTAGGGGCGGGACTATG
GTTGCTGACTAATTGAGATGCATGCTTTGCATACTTCTGCCTGCTGGGGAGCCTGGGGACTTTCCACACC
TGGTTGCTGACTAATTGAGATGCATGCTTTGCATACTTCTGCCTGCTGGGGAGCCTGGGGACTTTCCACA
CCCTAACTGACACACATTCCACAGAATTAATTCGCGTTAAATTTTTGTTAAATCAGCTCATTTTTTAACC
AATAGGCCGAAATCGGCAAAATCCCTTATAAATCAAAAGAATAGACCGAGATAGGGT
[37 nt withheld, positions 5518-5554]
AAAGAACGTGGACTCCAACGTCAAAGG
[49 nt withheld, positions 5582-5630]
T
[91 nt withheld, positions 5632-5722]
G
[124 nt withheld, positions 5724-5847]
GGGGATACCCCCTAGAGCCCCAGCTGGTTCTTTCCGCCTCAGAAGCCATAGAGCCCACCGCATCCCCAGC
ATGCCTGCTATTGTCTTCCCAATCCTCCCCCTTGCTGTCCTGCCCCACCCCACCCCCCAGAATAGAATGA
CACCTACTCAGACAATGCGATGCAATTTCCTCATTTTATTAGGAAAGGACAGTGGGAGTGGCACCTTCCA
GGGTCAAGGAAGGCACGGGGGAGGGGCAAACAACAGATGGCTGGCAACTAGAAGGCACAGTCGAGGCTGA
TCAGCGGGTTTAAACGGGCCCTGCTAGAGATTTTCCACACTGACTAAAAGGGTCTGAGGGATCTCTAGTT
ACCAGAGTCACACAACAGACGGGCACACACTACTTGAAGCACTCAAGGCAAGCTTTATTGAGGCTTAAGC
AGTGGGTTCCCTAGTTAGCCAGAGAGCTCCCAGGCTCAGATCTGGTCTAACCAGAGAGACCCAGTACAGT
CCGGATGCAGCTCTCGGGCCATGTGATGAAATGCTAGGCGGCTGTCAAACCTCCACTCTAATACTTCTCT
CTCCGGGTCATCCATCCCATGCAGGCTCACAGGGTGTAACAAGCGGGTGTTCTCTCCTTCATTGGCTTCT
TCTACCTTCTCTTGCTCAACTGGTACTAGCTTGTAGCACCATCCAAAGGTCAGTGGATATCTGATCCCTG
GCCCTGGTGTGTAGTTCTGCCAATCAGGGAAGTAGCCTTGTGTGTGGTAGATCCACAGATCAAGGATATC
TTGTCTTCGTTGGGAGTGAATTAGCCCTTCCAGTCCCCCCTTTTCTTTTAAAAAGTGGCTAAGATCTACA
GCTGCCTTGTAAGTCATTGGTCTTAAAGGTACCTTAGCCCTCCCACACATAACCAGAGGGCAGCAATTCA
CGAATCCCAACTGCCGTCGGCTGTCCATCACTGTCCTTCACTATGGCTTTGATCCCAGGATGCAGATCGA
GAAGCACCTGTCGGCACCGTCCGCAGGGGCTCAAGATGCCCCTGTTCTCATTTCCGATCGCGACGATACA
AGTCAGGTTGCCAGCTGCCGCAGCAGCAGCAGTGCCCAGCACCACGAGTTCTGCACAAGGTCCCCCAGTA
AAATGATATACATTGACACCAGTGAAGATGCGGCCGTCGCTAGAGAGAGCTGCGCTGGCGACGCTGTAGT
CTTCAGAGATGGGGATGCTGTTGATTGTAGCCGTTGCTCTTTCAATGAGGGTGGATTCTTCTTGAGACAA
AGGCTTGGCCATCGGTCCAGGATTCTCTTCGACATCTCCGGCTTGTTTCAGCAGAGAGAAGTTTGTTGCG
CCGGATCCCCCGGGGAGCATGTCAAGGTCAAAATCGTCAAGGGCATCGGCTGGGAGCATGTCTAAGTCAA
AATCGTCAAGGGCGTCGGTCGGCCCGCCGCTTTCGCACTTTAGCTGTTTCTCCAGGCCACATATGATTAG
TTCCAGGCCGAAAAGGAAGGCAGGTTCGGCTCCCTGCCGGTCGAACAGCTCAATTGCTTGTCTCAGAAGT
GGGGGCATAGAATCGGTGGTAGGTGTCTCTCTTTCCTCTTTTGCTACTTGATGCTCCTGTTCCTCCAATA
CGCAGCCCAGTGTAAAGTGGCCCACGGCGGACAGAGCGTACAGTGCGTTCTCCAGGGAGAAGCCTTGCTG
ACACAGGAACGCGAGCTGATTTTCCAGGGTTTCGTACTGTTTCTCTGTTGGGCGGGTGCCGAGATGCACT
TTAGCCCCGTCGCGATGTGAGAGGAGAGCACAGCGGTATGACTTGGCGTTGTTCCGCAGAAAGTCTTGCC
ATGACTCGCCTTCCAGGGGGCAGAAGTGGGTATGATGCCTGTCCAGCATCTCGATTGGCAGGGCATCGAG
CAGGGCCCGCTTGTTCTTCACGTGCCAGTACAGGGTAGGCTGCTCAACTCCCAGCTTTTGAGCGAGTTTC
CTTGTCGTCAGGCCTTCGATACCGACACCATTGAGTAATTCCAGAGCTCCGTTTATGACTTTGCTCTTGT
CCAGCCTAGACATGGTGGCAGCGCTCTAGAACCGGTCCTGTGTTCTGGCGGCAAACCCGTTGCGAAAAAG
AACGTTCACGGCGACTACTGCACTTATATACGGTTCTCCCCCACCCTCGGGAAAAAGGCGGAGCCAGTAC
ACGACATCACTTTCCCAGTTTACCCCGCGCCACCTTCTCTAGGCACCGGATCAATTGCCGACCCCTCCCC
CCAACTTCTCGGGGACTGTGGGCGATGTGCGCTCTGCCCACTGACGGGCACCGGAGCCAATTCCCACTCC
TTTCAAGACCTACTCGAGGTCGACGGTATCGATGCGGGGAGGCGGCCCAAAGGGAGATCCGACTCGTCTG
AGGGCGAAGGCGAAGACGCGGAAGAGGCCGCAGAGCCGGCAGCAGGCCGCGGGAAGGAAGGTCCGCTGGA
TTGAGGGCCGAAGGGACGTAGCAGAAGGACGTCCCGCGCAGAATCCAGGTGGCAACACAGGCGAGCAGCC
AAGGAAAGGACGATGATTTCCCCGACAACACCACGGAATTGTCAGTGCCCAACAGCCGAGCCCCTGTCCA
GCAGCGGGCAAGGCAGGCGGCGATGAGTTCCGCCGTGGCAATAGGGAGGGGGAAAGCGAAAGTCCCGGAA
AGGAGCTGACAGGTGGTGGCAATGCCCCAACCAGTGGGGGTTGCGTCAGCAAACACAGTGCACACCACGC
CACGTTGCCTGACAACGGGCCACAACTCCTCATAAAGAGACAGCAACCAGGATTTATACAAGGAGGAGAA
AATGAAAGCCATACGGGAAGCAATAGCATGATACAAAGGCATTAAAGCAGCGTATCCACATAGCGTAAAA
GGAGCAACATAGTTAAGAATACCAGTCAATCTTTCACAAATTTTGTAATCCAGAGGTTGATTATCGATAA
GCTTGATATCGAATTGCCGGAATTCACCACTTTGTACCTTAAGCGTAATCTGGAACATCGTATGGGTAAG
CGGCCGCCACCTTCCTCTTTTTCTTAGGTCCGGATCCGGAATTGCCGGACACCTTCTTTTTCTCCTTGTC
GAACTTGGCGGCCTCGTTCCTATCGAACAGGGCCTCGATGCTCAGGTTCTTAAACCTGGGGATACAGTAG
CCGAAAGGCACACACAGCAGTTTCAGGAGCCTATCGTTGTACTTCTTCTCGTCATTCACAGCGTCGAAGT
ACTCGGACACCTTTCCGCTGCTTTTCTCGTACCTCTCATTCATGATAATTCTCTGCATGATGTAATGGTA
CAGTTGGAAGTAGGAATTGACCTCGGCAATGTCGTTGATATAGGCGTGGACATACCTGGCCACTTCCAGG
GCGACGGCCTTGTTTGCGAACAGGGTACATGTCTTGTTGTCAATTCTCAGGAGGTCCTCCCTGATGATCA
CATTCCACTTGGTGTTCCTCAGGTAGGCGTTCAGGGCGGTTTTGGCCTTCTCCCTGTTAATCTGCCTGGT
GAACTCCTCGGCTTTCTTCTCGTCGCTGTATTTGATGTAATTGGCATACAGCTTGGGGTTGGCGCTCTCG
AGGCTGTCAATGCTCTCCTTGGCTCTTTCAGCCATCTCCTTTTCCACGTCCTTTCTCTTATCGGGGGCAG
TTTCATCAATGCCAGCGCAGAGCTTGGTGACGGAGCTGAATCCCTTCTCTTCCAGTTTCTTGAGATTGAT
GTCGTAGCCTTTCTCCTTGTACAGTTGAGCATCACGCTCGACGCAATGGAATCCGATGACGTACCTGGCG
TTGATATTGACAATATTCTTGAGGATGTGGTAGATCACGGTGAGGTACAGGCTGATGATCTTTTTAAACT
TCTCCCTCTCGGCGTTTTCCCTGCCGGTGTCCTCAATGACGCTCCTTTTCTTGTCGAATTGGTCGTAGTT
CATTCCGGTGATGATCTTTGTGAGAGCGTCCACCTTTTCGCTCACGCTCTTGCCCTTATCCTTTCCGATA
CAAGTTTCGTAGTACCTGTCGATCTGGTTCTTGCCGTTCTGGCCCTGTTTTTTCTGGATGTCAGCGATCC
TGCCGAGCACGAACTTCACCACGGCCTCGTTTTTGGCGATCTCATGGAGGTGGGCAGGATCACCGTATCT
GATCAGGTAGTGGAACCTTTTATTGCTGATCACGTTATTAATAATGAAATTTCTCATGCCGTGCTTGCCT
TTCTTGAGCTTGTTTCCGTTCTCGTCCAGGGAAAAGGTGTCGGCGAGGGCCTTGAGCTCATCATAGGACA
GGTTGGTTCCTAAAATACGGATGGCGTCGATATACATGGCCCTCCTGGCATCGGCAATAGGTTCTCCCAT
TCTAGCGAAGGACTTGATCAGCCTCAGCTCATCGGCGATCTTGGCGGAGTCTTTGAAAAAGGCGTATTCC
TCCACGAACTTAGCGTTGACTCCGATGAGAGGCATCACCTTCAGGAAGCTCTGGATGTTATCGAATTTAT
TAATCAGGGTGGTCAGGAGGTCGTTGATCTCCTTGCCATCCAGGAACATGGTCAGGGCATACATGAGTTT
GCTGAAGGCGGAAACATCACGGCCAGCGGGCAGGATTCTGGGCAGTCTAGGGGCGTCCTTCTTCTTATAC
TCTCTTGTCTTGTTTCCCCTAAATTCCTTGATGTTGTGCATGATATTTTCGAGCTTTCTCCAAATTCTAT
TAGCTTCATCGTAGTAGAGGGCATCCTTCTGGTCGTCGTTGAAGGAGCCCCTCAGGTTAATCACAAAGAT
ATCCTTCTCGCTCAGGGACTTCTCATTATCGGGGAGGGACTTATTGGCGGCAGCCACCTTGGCATCCTCT
TCGATGTAATACCTATAAATCACAAAGTCCATCATGGTGTAGACCTTGGTCCTGATGGAGTCGAACACCT
TATGATTTTTCCTGATCTCGGACATATCCTTCCTGTCCAGCATCACTTCCCTGAGCTTGGTGATATTGAA
TCCGAGGTTTTTCTGCTCTTTCATAATGCTGAATCTGAAATATTGTTCGGCGAATTCGGCAGGGTTGATT
CCCAGAGTTTCGGCAATATAGTTCACGTTGGCGGCGGAGTTCTTGGAGAAGGAGTTGGTCAGCTCATTGG
TGATCCTGTCGTAGAGGTAGTTGAGGGTGGAGATGTATTCGTTGTCGAGGTTCTTATCGAGGTTGTAGAG
CCAGGTCCTGGAGATCCTGGACTCTTCTTCGTTGTTAGCGACCACCCAGTGCGCCAGTCCGCTCAGGAGG
GCCAGAATGTCATAGCATTCGTTGCCGTAATTGATGATGTAATTTCTGCCCTCCTTGCTGAAAAAGGCCT
GGCCGAAATAGCCGAGTCTGGGGTTATCGAGGAAGTTGTCGAACTCGTCATACTGGGCCTTGATGGCGTT
GATGAGCTTATCGTTATTGTTGAAAGCGGCCCTATGGTGCTCGGGGTCTTTGAATTCGTCGTAGGTATAC
ACTGTGGAGAACTTGCCGAATCCAATAATGTCCTTATCCAGGCCGGAGATGTTGTTCACCACGTACACCA
CGTTTGTGATGTACTCCACCAGGATCTTCTCAATGTCCAGGATGTTATGGATCACCTGGATACAAATATT
GTCATTGCCATCAGCGCTCTCGCCGAAGTACCTCTTTTCCAGAGTTTCCTTCAGGCCGAGCATATCCTGC
TGGACGGGTCCTGTATACAGAGGGTTGTTAGCCACCACGGCGTAGCCCTTAGGATGGCTGAATTTGGCGT
TGCCGATCTTATAGCCGGCGTTTTTATCGGCCATTTCAGCGCTGAAGGCCTCGCCCTCATTCACGCTCCT
GATGCTGTCGCCCTCCACGATCTTTTCCAGCCTGGCGTCGCTGCCTTCGGCGAAGGTTGTCATGTACACT
TTGGAGCCGGACACGAGTGTGGACTTCACGCCCATGCCCTTGGCGAAGGACTTTTTTTTTTCGATGAATT
CGCTGGCCTCCACCTTTCTCTTCTTCTTGGGGCTCATGGTGGCTGTACAAACTTGGGTCGAATTCGCCCT
TTGCGATCTGACGGTTCACTAAACGAGCTCTGCTTATATAGGCCTCCCACCGTACACGCCTACCTCGACA
TACGTTCTCTATCACTGATAGGGAGTAAACTCGACATACGTTCTCTATCACTGATAGGGATAAACTCGAC
ATACGTTCTCTATCACTGATAGGGAGTAAACTCGACATACGTTCTCTATCACTGATAGGGAGTAAACTCG
ACATACGTTCTCTATCACTGATAGGGAGTAAACTCGACATCGTTCTCTATCACTGATAGGGAGTAAACTC
GTCTAGAACCTCGGACCTGAAGGGCGAATTCGGAGCCAACTTTTCTATACAAAGTTGTTAATTAACCAAA
CTGGATCTCTGCTGTCCCTGTAATAAACCCGAAAATTTTGAATTTTTGTAATTTGTTTTTGTAATTCTTT
AGTTTGTATGTCTGTTGCTATTATGTCTACTATTCTTTCCCCTGCACTGTACCCCCCAATCCCCCCTTTT
CTTTTAAAATTGTGGATGAATACTGCCATTTGTCTGCAGAATTGGCGCACGCAGTGCCGATCCGTTCACT
AATCGAATGGATCTGTCTCTGTCTCTCTCTCCACCTTCTTCTTCTATTCCTTCGGGCCTGTCGGGTCCCC
TCGGGGTTGGGAGGTGGGTCTGAAACGATAATGGTGAATATCCCTGCCTAACTCTATTCACTATAGAAAG
TACAGCAAAAACTATTCTTAAACCTACCAAGCCTCCTACTATCATTATGAATAATTTTATATACCACAGC
CAATTTGTTATGTTAAACCAATTCCACAAACTTGC
Features (pLannotate 1.2.2; 38 found; start..end, strand, type, name):
    221..454     -  misc_feature   RRE: The Rev response element (RRE) of HIV-1 allows for Rev-dependent mRNA export from the nucleus to the cytoplasm.
    600..963     -  CDS            HIV-1 gag (fragment): gag protein from human immunodeficiency virus 1; gag
    947..1072    -  misc_feature   HIV-1 Ψ: packaging signal of human immunodeficiency virus type 1
   1119..1299    -  LTR            5' LTR (truncated): truncated 5' long terminal repeat (LTR) from HIV-1
   1317..1516    -  promoter       CMV promoter: human cytomegalovirus (CMV) immediate early promoter
   1517..1896    -  enhancer       CMV enhancer: human cytomegalovirus immediate early enhancer
   2051..2103    +  misc_feature   bom (fragment): basis of mobility region from pBR322
   2162..2266    +  promoter       AmpR promoter: bla
   2267..3127    +  CDS            AmpR: β-lactamase; bla; confers resistance to ampicillin, carbenicillin, and related antibiotics
   3298..3886    +  rep_origin     ori: high-copy-number ColE1/pMB1/pBR322/pUC origin of replication
   4069..4161    +  CDS            lacI (fragment): lac repressor; lacI; The lac repressor binds to the lac operator to inhibit transcription in E. coli. This inhibition can be relieved by adding lactose or isopropyl-β-D-thiogalactopyranoside (IPTG).
   4174..4195    +  protein_bind   CAP binding site: CAP binding activates transcription in the presence of cAMP. E. coli catabolite activator protein
   4210..4240    +  promoter       lac promoter: promoter for the E. coli lac operon
   4244..4266    +  protein_bind   lac operator (fragment): The lac repressor binds to the lac operator to inhibit transcription in E. coli. This inhibition can be relieved by adding lactose or isopropyl-β-D-thiogalactopyranoside (IPTG). lac repressor encoded by lacI
   4337..4458    -  polyA_signal   SV40 poly(A) signal: SV40 polyadenylation signal
   4453..4578    -  CDS            ble (fragment): BLE_KLEPN - Experimental evidence at protein level: Swiss-Prot protein existence level 1. Binding protein with a strong affinity to the bleomycin family of antibiotics. Binds to CL990; an antimitotic-antibiotic compound. From Klebsiella pneumoniae.
   4588..4962    -  CDS            BleoR: antibiotic-binding protein; Sh ble from Streptoalloteichus hindustanus; confers resistance to bleomycin, phleomycin, and Zeocin™
   4981..5028    -  promoter       EM7 promoter: synthetic bacterial promoter&nbsp
   5076..5405    -  promoter       SV40 promoter: SV40 enhancer and early promoter
   5419..5847    -  rep_origin     f1 ori (sequence partly withheld): f1 bacteriophage origin of replication; arrow indicates direction of (+) strand synthesis
   5868..5889    -  promoter       SV40 promoter (fragment): SV40 enhancer and early promoter
   5893..6117    -  polyA_signal   bGH poly(A) signal: bovine growth hormone polyadenylation signal
   6149..6329    -  LTR            5' LTR (truncated): truncated 5' long terminal repeat (LTR) from HIV-1
   6337..6649    -  LTR            5' LTR (fragment): 5' long terminal repeat (LTR) from HIV-1
   6651..6728    -  CDS            nef (fragment): NEF_HV1Z2 - Experimental evidence at protein level: Swiss-Prot protein existence level 1. Extracellular Nef protein targets CD4(+) T-lymphocytes for apoptosis by interacting with CXCR4 surface receptors. From Human immunodeficiency virus type 1 group M subtype D (isolate Z2/CDC-Z34) (HIV-1).
   6721..7119    -  CDS            BSD: blasticidin S deaminase; Aspergillus terreus BSD; confers resistance to blasticidin
   7186..7890    -  CDS            rtTA3: reverse tetracycline transactivator 3 activates expression from Tet-responsive promoters in the presence of doxycycline
   7915..8126    -  promoter       EF-1α core promoter: core promoter for human elongation factor EF-1α
   8152..8169    -  CDS            small t antigen (fragment): SV40 (simian virus 40) small t antigen
   8170..8190    -  misc_feature   MCS (fragment): pBluescript multiple cloning site
   8191..8779    -  misc_feature   WPRE: woodchuck hepatitis virus posttranscriptional regulatory element
   8779..8802    -  misc_feature   MCS (fragment): pBluescript multiple cloning site
   8827..8855    -  CDS            3xHA (fragment): three tandem HA epitope tags
   8895..11792   -  CDS            RfxCas13d: RNA-targeting Type VI CRISPR protein from Ruminococcus flavefaciens strain XPD3002 (Konermann et al., 2018)
  11870..12148   -  promoter       tight TRE promoter (fragment): Tet-responsive promoter PTight, consisting of seven tet operator sequences followed by the minimal CMV promoter
  12184..12204   -  protein_bind   attB4: mutant version of attB; core recombination site for the Gateway® BP reaction BP Clonase™
  12249..12366   -  misc_feature   cPPT/CTS: central polypurine tract and central termination sequence of HIV-1
  12416..12516   -  CDS            Rev (fragment): human immunodeficiency virus 1 (HIV-1) Rev protein; rev; enhances nuclear export of unspliced and incompletely spliced viral mRNAs
