[The description below was written by a language model from this plasmid's Addgene catalogue record and pLannotate feature annotations shown in this document.]
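Description:
pLentiRNACRISPR_012-TetO-NLS-inactive-hfCas13d-NLS-WPRE-EFS-rtTA3-2A-Blast is a 12.7 kb lentiviral transfer plasmid built on the pLentiCRISPR_007 backbone for doxycycline-inducible expression of a catalytically dead, high-fidelity Cas13d in mammalian cells. In bacteria it is maintained through a high-copy ColE1/pUC origin and ampicillin resistance. The backbone also carries an f1 origin and an SV40/EM7-driven bleomycin/Zeocin resistance cassette outside the viral region. The viral elements comprise a CMV enhancer/promoter fused to a truncated HIV-1 5' LTR, which drives genomic RNA production in packaging cells, plus the Ψ packaging signal with a gag fragment, RRE, cPPT/CTS and a 3' LTR followed by a bGH polyadenylation signal.

Between the LTRs sit two expression units. A Tet-responsive (tight TRE) promoter drives the insert, annotated as RfxCas13d from Ruminococcus flavefaciens, although the catalogue species field lists human. This is the hfCas13d N2V8 variant carrying R239A/H244A/R858A/H863A substitutions, which the record describes as making the protein inactive. It is flanked by nuclear localisation signals, has a C-terminal HA tag, and is followed by a WPRE to enhance transcript expression. Downstream, an EF-1α core (EFS) promoter constitutively expresses rtTA3 linked by a 2A peptide to blasticidin S deaminase, so a single vector provides the transactivator, selection of transduced cells with blasticidin, and doxycycline control of dCas13d.

No crRNA cassette is annotated, so guides must be supplied separately. With compatible crRNAs, the nuclear-localised protein binds target RNAs without cleaving them.
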