Addgene plasmid #228558: pLentiRNACRISPR_012-TetO-NLS-inactive-hfCas13d-NLS-WPRE-EFS-rtTA3-2A-Blast
Purpose: Expresses inactive hfCas13d in mammalian cells for binding of target RNAs in combination with compatible crRNAs. Localized to the nucleus
Depositing lab: Neville Sanjana. Depositing organization: New York Genome Center. Publication: Precise RNA targeting with CRISPR-Cas13d. Hart SK, Muller S, Wessels HH, Mendez-Mancilla A, Drabavicius G, Choi O, Sanjana NE. Nat Biotechnol. 2025 Feb 11. doi: 10.1038/s41587-025-02558-3. PubMed 39934271.
Backbone
  Vector backbone: pLentiCRISPR_007
  Vector type: Lentiviral
  Selectable markers: Blasticidin
Growth in bacteria
  Bacterial resistance: Ampicillin, 100 μg/mL
  Growth temperature: 37°C
  Growth strain: NEB Stable
  Copy number: High Copy
Gene/Insert
  Gene/Insert name: dhfCas13d (N2V8)
  Species: H. sapiens (human)
  Mutation: R239A/H244A/R858A/H863A
  Tag / fusion protein: NLS-HA (C terminal on insert)
Terms and licenses: Academic/Nonprofit Terms; Industry Terms: Not Available to Industry
Depositor comments: Please visit https://doi.org/10.1101/2024.05.13.594039 for bioRxiv preprint.
How to cite: pLentiRNACRISPR_012-TetO-NLS-inactive-hfCas13d-NLS-WPRE-EFS-rtTA3-2A-Blast was a gift from Neville Sanjana (Addgene plasmid # 228558 ; http://n2t.net/addgene:228558 ; RRID:Addgene_228558)
